>Addgene plasmid #161562 | pJM576 ZF2x6-C 3xFLAG-NLS-VP64-intC-ZF1-NLS-HA in TUPV2 | addgene full sequence | sequence record 318788 | Addgene NGS Result
ACTCTTCCTTTTTCAATATTATTGAAGCATTTATCAGGGTTATTGTCTCATGAGCGGATACATATTTGAA
TGTATTTAGAAAAATAAACAAATAGGGGTTCCGCGCACATTTCCCCGAAAAGTGCCACCTGACGTCGACG
GATCGGGAGATCGAAGACGGGCAAAACCGATGTTGACGGACTAATCCTGACAAGATCTGCGAGGAGGACG
TGACGCGAGAGGACGTGTGAGCTGAGGACGTGGACTAAGAGGACGTGACGCGAGAGGACGTGTGAGCTGA
GGACGTGAACGCTCTCTAGAGGGTATATAATGGGGGCCACTAGTCTACTACCAGAGCTCATCGCTAGCGC
CACCATGGACTATAAAGACCATGACGGTGACTACAAGGATCACGACATAGATTATAAAGACGATGACGAC
AAGATGGCACCTAAGAAGAAGCGCAAAGTTGGCTCTGGCGAATTCGACGCCCTTGATGACTTTGACTTGG
ACATGCTGGGGTCAGACGCACTCGATGATTTTGACCTTGATATGCTGGGAAGCGATGCACTTGATGACTT
TGACTTGGACATGCTCGGCTCCGACGCTCTTGATGATTTCGATCTTGACATGCTCGGATCCGGTGGTGGC
GGGTCTGGTGGAGGAGGTAGTGGTGGAGGTGGCTCTGCCACCATGATGCTGAAGAAGATCCTGAAGATCG
AGGAGCTGGACGAGAGAGAGCTGATCGACATCGAGGTGAGCGGCAACCACCTGTTCTACGCCAACGACAT
CCTGACCCACAACAGCAACAGGGGTGGTGGCGGGTCTGGTGGAGGAGGTAGTGGTGGAGGTGGCTCTGGT
ACCGCTAGACCCGGGGAGCGCCCCTTCCAGTGTCGCATTTGCATGCGGAACTTTTCGCGCCAGGACAGGC
TTGACAGGCATACCCGTACTCATACCGGTGAAAAACCGTTTCAGTGTCGGATCTGTATGCGAAATTTCTC
CCAGAAGGAGCACTTGGCGGGGCATCTACGTACGCACACCGGCGAGAAGCCATTCCAATGCCGAATATGC
ATGCGCAACTTCAGTCGCCGCGACAACCTGAACCGGCACCTAAAAACCCACCTGAGAGAATTCGGCTCTG
GCCCTAAGAAGAAGCGCAAAGTTGGCTCTGGCATGTACCCATACGACGTACCAGATTACGCTTAGGCGGC
CGCTCGAGTCTAGAGGGCCCGTTTAAACCCGCTGATCAGCCTCGACTGTGCCTTCTAGTTGCCAGCCATC
TGTTGTTTGCCCCTCCCCCGTGCCTTCCTTGACCCTGGAAGGTGCCACTCCCACTGTCCTTTCCTAATAA
AATGAGGAAATTGCATCGCATTGTCTGAGTAGGTGTCATTCTATTCTGGGGGGTGGGGTGGGGCAGGACA
GCAAGGGGGAGGATTGGGAAGTCAATAGCAGGCATGCTGGGGATGCGGTGGGCTCTATGGCTTCTGAGGC
AGGTCGAAGAACTATTTCCTGGCTGTTACGCGAGCGCATCGCGATAAGCTCTAGAGGGACAGCCCCCCCC
CAAAGCCCCCAGGGATGTAATTACGTCCCTCCCCCGCTAGGGGGCAGCAGCGAGCCGCCCGGGGCTCCGC
TCCGGTCCGGCGCTCCCCCCGCATCCCCGAGCCGGCAGCGTGCGGGGACAGCCCGGGCACGGGGAAGGTG
GCACGGGATCGCTTTCCTCTGAACGCTTCTCGCTGCTCTTTGAGCCTGCAGACACCTGGGGGGATACGGG
GAAAAAGCTTTAGGCTGAAAGAGAGATTTAGAATGACAGAATCATAGAACGGCCTGCGTACGGATGGGGC
TCTAGCTCTAGAGCTTGATATCGAATTCCTGCAGCCCCGCTAGAGGGACAGCCCCCCCCCAAAGCCCCCA
GGGATGTAATTACGTCCCTCCCCCGCTAGGGGGCAGCAGCGAGCCGCCCGGGGCTCCGCTCCGGTCCGGC
GCTCCCCCCGCATCCCCGAGCCGGCAGCGTGCGGGGACAGCCCGGGCACGGGGAAGGTGGCACGGGATCG
CTTTCCTCTGAACGCTTCTCGCTGCTCTTTGAGCCTGCAGACACCTGGGGGGATACGGGGAAAAAGCTTT
AGGCTGAAAGAGAGATTTAGAATGACAGAATCATAGAACGGCCTGGGCGCGCCTGGTGGCGAACGATCAA
CAGACGGGAGAGGACTAAAGTCTTCGCTGACAGCGACCGGACTCTAGGGGGTATCCCC
[124 nt withheld, positions 2229-2352]
C
[91 nt withheld, positions 2354-2444]
A
[49 nt withheld, positions 2446-2494]
CCTTTGACGTTGGAGTCCACGTTCTTT
[37 nt withheld, positions 2522-2558]
ACCCTATCTCGGTCTATTCTTTTGATTTATAAGGGATTTTGCCGATTTCGGCCTATTGGTTAAAAAATGA
GCTGATTTAACAAAAATTTAACGCGAATTAATTCTGTGGAATGTGTGTCAGTTAGGCTCAATTAGTCAGC
AACCATAGTCCCGCCCCTAACTCCGCCCATCCCGCCCCTAACTCCGCCCAGTTCCGCCCATTCTCCGCCC
CATGGCTGACTAATTTTTTTTATTTATGCAGAGGCCGAGGCCGCCTCTGCCTCTGAGCTATTCCAGAAGT
AGTGAGGAGGCTTTTTTGGAGGCCTAGGCTTTTGCAAAAAGCTCCCGGGAGCTTGTATATCCATTTTCGG
AGGTTGGGCTTCGGAATCGTTTTCCGGGACGCCGGCTGGATGATCCTCCAGCGCGGGGATCTCATGCTGG
AGTTCTTCGCCCACCCCAACTTGTTTATTGCAGCTTATAATGGTTACAAATAAAGCAATAGCATCACAAA
TTTCACAAATAAAGCATTTTTTTCACTGCATTCTAGTTGTGGTTTGTCCAAACTCATCAATGTATCTTAT
CATGTCTGTATACCGTCGACCTCTAGCTAGAGCTTGGCGTAATCATGGTCATAGCTGTTTCCTGTGTGAA
ATTGTTATCCGCTCACAATTCCACACAACATACGAGCCGGAAGCATAAAGTGTAAAGCCTGGGGTGCCTA
ATGAGTGAGCTAACTCACATTAATTGCGTTGCGCTCACTGCCCGCTTTCCAGTCGGGAAACCTGTCGTGC
CAGCTGCATTAATGAATCGGCCAACGCGCGGGGAGAGGCGGTTTGCGTATTGGGCGCTCTTCCGCTTCCT
CGCTCACTGACTCGCTGCGCTCGGTCGTTCGGCTGCGGCGAGCGGTATCAGCTCACTCAAAGGCGGTAAT
ACGGTTATCCACAGAATCAGGGGATAACGCAGGAAAGAACATGTGAGCAAAAGGCCAGCAAAAGGCCAGG
AACCGTAAAAAGGCCGCGTTGCTGGCGTTTTTCCATAGGCTCCGCCCCCCTGACGAGCATCACAAAAATC
GACGCTCAAGTCAGAGGTGGCGAAACCCGACAGGACTATAAAGATACCAGGCGTTTCCCCCTGGAAGCTC
CCTCGTGCGCTCTCCTGTTCCGACCCTGCCGCTTACCGGATACCTGTCCGCCTTTCTCCCTTCGGGAAGC
GTGGCGCTTTCTCATAGCTCACGCTGTAGGTATCTCAGTTCGGTGTAGGTCGTTCGCTCCAAGCTGGGCT
GTGTGCACGAACCCCCCGTTCAGCCCGACCGCTGCGCCTTATCCGGTAACTATCGTCTTGAGTCCAACCC
GGTAAGACACGACTTATCGCCACTGGCAGCAGCCACTGGTAACAGGATTAGCAGAGCGAGGTATGTAGGC
GGTGCTACAGAGTTCTTGAAGTGGTGGCCTAACTACGGCTACACTAGAAGAACAGTATTTGGTATCTGCG
CTCTGCTGAAGCCAGTTACCTTCGGAAAAAGAGTTGGTAGCTCTTGATCCGGCAAACAAACCACCGCTGG
TAGCGGTGGTTTTTTTGTTTGCAAGCAGCAGATTACGCGCAGAAAAAAAGGATCTCAAGAAGATCCTTTG
ATCTTTTCTACGGGGTCTGACGCTCAGTGGAACGAAAACTCACGTTAAGGGATTTTGGTCATGAGATTAT
CAAAAAGGATCTTCACCTAGATCCTTTTAAATTAAAAATGAAGTTTTAAATCAATCTAAAGTATATATGA
GTAAACTTGGTCTGACAGTTACCAATGCTTAATCAGTGAGGCACCTATCTCAGCGATCTGTCTATTTCGT
TCATCCATAGTTGCCTGACTCCCCGTCGTGTAGATAACTACGATACGGGAGGGCTTACCATCTGGCCCCA
GTGCTGCAATGATACCGCGAGATCCACGCTCACCGGCTCCAGATTTATCAGCAATAAACCAGCCAGCCGG
AAGGGCCGAGCGCAGAAGTGGTCCTGCAACTTTATCCGCCTCCATCCAGTCTATTAATTGTTGCCGGGAA
GCTAGAGTAAGTAGTTCGCCAGTTAATAGTTTGCGCAACGTTGTTGCCATTGCTACAGGCATCGTGGTGT
CACGCTCGTCGTTTGGTATGGCTTCATTCAGCTCCGGTTCCCAACGATCAAGGCGAGTTACATGATCCCC
CATGTTGTGCAAAAAAGCGGTTAGCTCCTTCGGTCCTCCGATCGTTGTCAGAAGTAAGTTGGCCGCAGTG
TTATCACTCATGGTTATGGCAGCACTGCATAATTCTCTTACTGTCATGCCATCCGTAAGATGCTTTTCTG
TGACTGGTGAGTACTCAACCAAGTCATTCTGAGAATAGTGTATGCGGCGACCGAGTTGCTCTTGCCCGGC
GTCAATACGGGATAATACCGCGCCACATAGCAGAACTTTAAAAGTGCTCATCATTGGAAAACGTTCTTCG
GGGCGAAAACTCTCAAGGATCTTACCGCTGTTGAGATCCAGTTCGATGTAACCCACTCGTGCACCCAACT
GATCTTCAGCATCTTTTACTTTCACCAGCGTTTCTGGGTGAGCAAAAACAGGAAGGCAAAATGCCGCAAA
AAAGGGAATAAGGGCGACACGGAAATGTTGAATACTCAT
Features (pLannotate 1.2.2; 18 found; start..end, strand, type, name):
      1..105     -  promoter       AmpR promoter: bla
    297..313     +  promoter       minP (fragment): minimal TATA-box promoter with low basal activity
    520..537     +  CDS            VP48 (fragment): 3 tandem repeats of the minimal activation domain of herpes simplex virus VP16 (Cheng et al., 2013)
    619..641     +  CDS            FAPα2 (fragment): fluorogen-activating protein composed of a dimer of the L5-MG single-chain antibody fragment (Szent-Gyorgyi et al., 2008) binds malachite green derivatives to produce red fluorescence
   1156..1182    +  CDS            HA: HA (human influenza hemagglutinin) epitope tag
   1236..1347    +  polyA_signal   bGH poly(A) signal: bovine growth hormone polyadenylation signal
   1832..1857    -  misc_feature   MCS (fragment): pBluescript multiple cloning site
   2229..2657    +  rep_origin     f1 ori (sequence partly withheld): f1 bacteriophage origin of replication; arrow indicates direction of (+) strand synthesis
   2662..2684    +  promoter       SV40 promoter (fragment): SV40 enhancer and early promoter
   2685..2876    +  promoter       SV40 promoter: SV40 early promoter
   2903..3001    +  CDS            ble (fragment): BLE_KLEPN - Experimental evidence at protein level: Swiss-Prot protein existence level 1. Binding protein with a strong affinity to the bleomycin family of antibiotics. Binds to CL990; an antimitotic-antibiotic compound. From Klebsiella pneumoniae.
   2996..3117    +  polyA_signal   SV40 poly(A) signal: SV40 polyadenylation signal
   3190..3206    -  protein_bind   lac operator: The lac repressor binds to the lac operator to inhibit transcription in E. coli. This inhibition can be relieved by adding lactose or isopropyl-β-D-thiogalactopyranoside (IPTG). lac repressor encoded by lacI
   3214..3244    -  promoter       lac promoter: promoter for the E. coli lac operon
   3259..3280    -  protein_bind   CAP binding site: CAP binding activates transcription in the presence of cAMP. E. coli catabolite activator protein
   3293..3385    -  CDS            lacI (fragment): lac repressor; lacI; The lac repressor binds to the lac operator to inhibit transcription in E. coli. This inhibition can be relieved by adding lactose or isopropyl-β-D-thiogalactopyranoside (IPTG).
   3568..4156    -  rep_origin     ori: high-copy-number ColE1/pMB1/pBR322/pUC origin of replication
   4327..5187    -  CDS            AmpR: β-lactamase; bla; confers resistance to ampicillin, carbenicillin, and related antibiotics
