[The description below was written by a language model from this plasmid's Addgene catalogue record and pLannotate feature annotations shown in this document.]
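Description:
pJM576 is a 5.2 kb mammalian expression plasmid for synthetic biology, built in the TUPV2 backbone (derived from pJM451) by placing a synthetic insert between retained BglII and NotI sites. It is propagated in E. coli as a high-copy plasmid using a ColE1/pUC-type origin and the AmpR β-lactamase gene for ampicillin selection. An f1 phage origin is also present. The annotation detects an SV40 early promoter followed by only a short fragment of a bleomycin-resistance gene and an SV40 poly(A) signal, so a functional mammalian selection marker is not evident. No EF1α, EBFP2 or BlastR elements from the parent backbone name are annotated either. The lac promoter/operator, CAP site and lacI fragment appear to be vector remnants.

The payload is a single transcription unit driven by the inducible ZF2x6-C promoter. Judging by the name, this consists of six binding sites for the zinc-finger domain ZF2 upstream of a minimal promoter, and a minimal TATA-box fragment is annotated at that position. The promoter should therefore be nearly silent unless a ZF2-based activator is present. It drives a fusion protein comprising an N-terminal 3xFLAG tag, a nuclear localization signal, the VP64 activation domain (picked up by the annotation as a VP16-repeat fragment), a C-terminal split-intein segment (intC), the ZF1 DNA-binding domain, a second NLS and a C-terminal HA tag, terminated by the bGH poly(A) signal. The short "FAPα2" hit is probably a spurious match, perhaps to a linker.

The product links a VP64 activation domain to ZF1 through an intein half, so its activity can presumably be altered by splicing with a partner carrying the matching N-terminal intein. This makes it a component for layered or logic-type genetic circuits in mammalian cells, where ZF2 activity controls production of a ZF1-targeted regulator.
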