Addgene plasmid #161562: pJM576 ZF2x6-C 3xFLAG-NLS-VP64-intC-ZF1-NLS-HA in TUPV2
Purpose: Inducible expression of 3xFLAG-NLS-VP64-intC-ZF1-NLS-HA under the ZF2x6-C promoter
Depositing lab: Joshua Leonard. Depositing organization: Northwestern University. Publication: Model-guided design of mammalian genetic programs. Muldoon JJ, Kandula V, Hong M, Donahue PS, Boucher JD, Bagheri N, Leonard JN. Sci Adv. 2021 Feb 19;7(8). pii: 7/8/eabe9375. doi: 10.1126/sciadv.abe9375. Print 2021 Feb. PubMed 33608279.
Backbone
  Vector backbone: pJM451 EF1α EBFP2-P2A-BlastR (TUPV2)
  Vector type: Mammalian Expression, Synthetic Biology
Growth in bacteria
  Bacterial resistance: Ampicillin, 100 μg/mL
  Growth temperature: 37°C
  Growth strain: DH5alpha
  Copy number: High Copy
Gene/Insert
  Gene/Insert name: 3xFLAG-NLS-VP64-intC-ZF1-NLS-HA
  Species: Synthetic
  Promoter: ZF2x6-C
  Tag / fusion protein: 3x-FLAG (N terminal on insert); HA (C terminal on insert)
  Cloning method: Restriction Enzyme; 5′ cloning site BglII (not destroyed); 3′ cloning site NotI (not destroyed)
  Sequencing primers: 5′ CGACACGGAAATGTTGAATAC; 3′ CAGTGGGAGTGGCACCTTCC
Terms and licenses: Academic/Nonprofit Terms; Industry Terms: Not Available to Industry
How to cite: pJM576 ZF2x6-C 3xFLAG-NLS-VP64-intC-ZF1-NLS-HA in TUPV2 was a gift from Joshua Leonard (Addgene plasmid # 161562 ; http://n2t.net/addgene:161562 ; RRID:Addgene_161562)
