>Addgene plasmid #161562 | pJM576 ZF2x6-C 3xFLAG-NLS-VP64-intC-ZF1-NLS-HA in TUPV2 | depositor partial sequence | sequence record 313028 | ZF2x6-C promoter
AGATCTGCGAGGAGGACGTGACGCGAGAGGACGTGTGAGCTGAGGACGTGGACTAAGAGGACGTGACGCG
AGAGGACGTGTGAGCTGAGGACGTGAACGCTCTCTAGAGGGTATATAATGGGGGCCACTAGTCTACTACC
AGAGCTCATCGCTAGC
