>Addgene plasmid #161562 | pJM576 ZF2x6-C 3xFLAG-NLS-VP64-intC-ZF1-NLS-HA in TUPV2 | depositor partial sequence | sequence record 313029 | 3xFLAG-NLS-VP64-intC-ZF1-NLS-HA gene
ATGGACTATAAAGACCATGACGGTGACTACAAGGATCACGACATAGATTATAAAGACGATGACGACAAGA
TGGCACCTAAGAAGAAGCGCAAAGTTGGCTCTGGCGAATTCGACGCCCTTGATGACTTTGACTTGGACAT
GCTGGGGTCAGACGCACTCGATGATTTTGACCTTGATATGCTGGGAAGCGATGCACTTGATGACTTTGAC
TTGGACATGCTCGGCTCCGACGCTCTTGATGATTTCGATCTTGACATGCTCGGATCCGGTGGTGGCGGGT
CTGGTGGAGGAGGTAGTGGTGGAGGTGGCTCTGCCACCATGATGCTGAAGAAGATCCTGAAGATCGAGGA
GCTGGACGAGAGAGAGCTGATCGACATCGAGGTGAGCGGCAACCACCTGTTCTACGCCAACGACATCCTG
ACCCACAACAGCAACAGGGGTGGTGGCGGGTCTGGTGGAGGAGGTAGTGGTGGAGGTGGCTCTGGTACCG
CTAGACCCGGGGAGCGCCCCTTCCAGTGTCGCATTTGCATGCGGAACTTTTCGCGCCAGGACAGGCTTGA
CAGGCATACCCGTACTCATACCGGTGAAAAACCGTTTCAGTGTCGGATCTGTATGCGAAATTTCTCCCAG
AAGGAGCACTTGGCGGGGCATCTACGTACGCACACCGGCGAGAAGCCATTCCAATGCCGAATATGCATGC
GCAACTTCAGTCGCCGCGACAACCTGAACCGGCACCTAAAAACCCACCTGAGAGAATTCGGCTCTGGCCC
TAAGAAGAAGCGCAAAGTTGGCTCTGGCATGTACCCATACGACGTACCAGATTACGCTTAG
